>Addgene plasmid #21501 | pGST2-CeEP55 | depositor partial sequence | sequence record 9904 | Author sequence
TTCAATAGCAGCATCAATAACATCCATGAAATGGAAATACAATTGAAGGATGCACTGGAGAAAAATCAGC
AGTGGCTGGTGTATGATCAGCAACGTGAAGTCTATGTGAAAGGCCTGCTTGCGAAGATTTTTGAGCTGGA
AAAGAAAACGGAGACGGCGGCCCACAGCCTGCCGTAACAGACCAAGAAACCGGAATCGGAAGGCTATCTG
TAAGAAGAAAAACAAAAATGCTATAATGATCTGCTGGCGAGCGCCAAAAAGGACCTGGAAGTAGAGCGTC
AGACCATTACCCAGTTGTCGTTTGAATTAAGTGAGTTCCGTCGTAAATATGAGGAGACCCAGAAAGAAGT
TCATAATCTGAATCAGTTGCTGTATAGCCAACGTCGGGCTGATGTTCAACATCTTGAAGATGATCGTCAT
AAAACAGAGAAGATACAAAAGCTGCGGGAAGAGAACGATATTGCGCGTGGCAAACTGGAAGAGGAAAAAA
AGCGTAGCGAAGAGTTACTGTCGCAGGTACAATTTCTGTATACCAGCTTGTTAAAGCAGCAGGAGGAACA
GACACGGGTGGCGCTGTTAGAACAGCAAATGCAGGCGTGCACCCTGGATTTTGAAAATGAAAAGTTGGAC
CGGCAACATGTGCAGCACCAATTACTTGTCATTCTTAAAGAACTGCGCAAGGCGCGTAACCAAATCACCC
AACTTGAGTCACTGAAGCAGTTACACGAATTTGCAATAACCGAGCCTCTGGTGACCTTTCAGGGCGAAAC
CGAGAATCGGGAAAAGGTGGCCGCGAGCCCGAAATCCCCGACTGCGGCTTTAAATGAGAGCCTGGTGGAA
TGTCCGAAATGTAATATACAGTATCCGGCGACTGAGCATCGTGACCTGCTGGTGCATGTGGAATATTGTA
GCAAATGA
