>Addgene plasmid #21501 | pGST2-CeEP55 | addgene partial sequence | sequence record 27438 | 21501 with pGEX-5
AAATCGATACGACCGAAAACCTGTATTTTCAGGGCGCCATGGGATCCTTCAATAGCAGCATCAATAACAT
CCATGAAATGGAAATACAATTGAAGGATGCACTGGAGAAAAATCAGCAGTGGCTGGTGTATGATCAGCAA
CGTGAAGTCTATGTGAAAGGCCTGCTTGCGAAGATTTTTGAGCTGGAAAAGAAAACGGAGACGGCGGCCC
ACAGCCTGCCGTAACAGACCAAGAAACCGGAATCGGAAGGCTATCTGTAAGAAGAAAAACAAAAATGCTA
TAATGATCTGCTGGCGAGCGCCAAAAAGGACCTGGAAGTAGAGCGTCAGACCATTACCCAGTTGTCGTTT
GAATTAAGTGAGTTCCGTCGTAAATATGAGGAGACCCAGAAAGAAGTTCATAATCTGAATCAGTTGCTGT
ATAGCCAACGTCGGGCTGATGTTCAACATCTTGAAGATGATCGTCATAAAACAGAGAAGATACAAAAGCT
GCGGGAAGAGAACGATATTGCGCGTGGCAAACTGGAAGAGGAAAAAAAGCGTAGCGAAGAGTTACTGTCG
CAGGTACAATTTCTGTATACCAGCTTGTTAAAGCAGCAGGAGGAACAGACACGGGTGGCGCTGTTAGAAC
AGCAAATGCAGGCGTGCACCCTGGATTTTGAAAATGAAAAGTTGGACCGGCAACATGTGCAGCACCAATT
ACTTGTCATTTCTTAAAGAACTGCGCAA
