[The description below was written by a language model from this plasmid's Addgene catalogue record.]
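Description:
pGST2-CeEP55 is a bacterial expression plasmid built on the pGST2 backbone (about 5 kb without insert) for producing a fragment of human CEP55 as a fusion to glutathione S-transferase. It is maintained as a high-copy plasmid in E. coli under ampicillin selection. The record does not state the promoter that drives expression or the origin of replication, and no feature table is provided, so these backbone details cannot be described further.

The insert, listed as 918 bp and cloned between BamHI and XhoI sites that both remain intact, encodes the EABR (ESCRT and ALIX Binding Region) domain of CEP55. The GST tag is supplied by the backbone at the N-terminus, which allows affinity purification of the fusion on glutathione resin. Two codons, Q218 and Q230, are recorded as changed to TAA stop codons. These would terminate translation within the cloned CEP55 sequence, presumably defining the C-terminal boundary of the expressed domain, although the record does not explain their purpose. A depositor note also flags a PNC-to-MGS substitution near the beginning of the protein and states that this is nonetheless the plasmid used in the associated publication.

That publication concerns midbody targeting of the ESCRT machinery through a noncanonical coiled coil in CEP55. The construct therefore fits recombinant production of the EABR domain for structural, biophysical or binding studies of its interaction with ESCRT components and ALIX during cytokinesis.
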