Addgene plasmid #21501: pGST2-CeEP55
Depositing lab: James Hurley. Depositing organization: National Institute of Diabetes & Digestive & Kidney Diseases (NIDDK). Publication: Midbody targeting of the ESCRT machinery by a noncanonical coiled coil in CEP55. Lee HH, Elia N, Ghirlando R, Lippincott-Schwartz J, Hurley JH. Science. 2008 Oct 24. 322(5901):576-80. 10.1126/science.1162042 PubMed 18948538.
Backbone
  Vector backbone: pGST2
  Backbone size w/o insert (bp): 5000
  Vector type: Bacterial Expression
Growth in bacteria
  Bacterial resistance: Ampicillin, 100 μg/mL
  Growth temperature: 37°C
  Growth strain: DH5alpha
  Copy number: High Copy
Gene/Insert
  Gene/Insert name: CEP55-EABR (ESCRT and ALIX Binding Region) domain
  Species: H. sapiens (human)
  Insert size (bp): 918
  Mutation: Q230 (CAG changed to TAA), Q218 (CAA changed to TAA)
  Entrez Gene: CEP55 (a.k.a. C10orf3, CT111, MARCH, URCC6)
  Tag / fusion protein: GST (N terminal on backbone)
  Cloning method: Restriction Enzyme; 5′ cloning site BamHI (not destroyed); 3′ cloning site XhoI (not destroyed)
  Sequencing primers: 5′ GTA TAT AGC ATG GCC TTT GCA GGG CTG G
Terms and licenses: Academic/Nonprofit Terms; Industry Terms: Not Available to Industry
Depositor comments: PNC to MGS mut in beginning of protein; author says that this is the plasmid that was used in publication.
How to cite: pGST2-CeEP55 was a gift from James Hurley (Addgene plasmid # 21501 ; http://n2t.net/addgene:21501 ; RRID:Addgene_21501)
